Addgene plasmid #231106: pMT-Ex
Purpose: (Empty Backbone) Inducible protein expression in insect cell culture. Stable cell line generation.
Depositing lab: Michael Jeltsch. Depositing organization: University of Helsinki.
Backbone
  Vector backbone: pMT/BiP/V5-His C
  Backbone manufacturer: Invitrogen/Thermo Fisher
  Backbone size (bp): 5484
  Modifications to backbone: The hygromycin resistance gene (hygromycin B phosphotransferase) added. A nucleotide was added to change the frame of the BglII restriction site with respect to the BiP signal peptide.
  Vector type: Insect Expression
  Promoter: Drosophila metallothionein promoter, MT
  Selectable markers: Hygromycin
  Tag / fusion protein: V5 (C terminal on backbone); 6xHis (C terminal on backbone)
Growth in bacteria
  Bacterial resistance: Ampicillin, 100 μg/mL
  Growth temperature: 37°C
  Growth strain: DH5alpha
  Copy number: High Copy
Gene/Insert
  Cloning method: Restriction Enzyme
Terms and licenses: Academic/Nonprofit Terms; Industry Terms: Not Available to Industry
How to cite: pMT-Ex was a gift from Michael Jeltsch (Addgene plasmid # 231106 ; http://n2t.net/addgene:231106 ; RRID:Addgene_231106)
