[The description below was written by a language model from this plasmid's Addgene catalogue record and pLannotate feature annotations shown in this document.]
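Description:
pMT-Ex is an empty insect-cell expression backbone of 5,484 bp, derived from the commercial pMT/BiP/V5-His C vector and intended for inducible, secreted protein production in cultured insect cells and for generating stable cell lines. In bacteria it is maintained as a high-copy plasmid through a ColE1/pUC-type origin and selected with ampicillin via the β-lactamase gene and its native promoter. Short remnants of lacZα, lacI, rop, bom and the lac promoter/operator region appear in the annotation as backbone fragments rather than functional parts.

The expression cassette is driven by the Drosophila metallothionein (MT) promoter, which is switched on by metal ions and so gives inducible control. It is followed by the Drosophila BiP signal sequence, which directs the product into the secretory pathway, then the cloning region, a C-terminal V5 epitope and, according to the catalogue, a 6xHis tag (not picked up in the feature table), and finally an SV40 polyadenylation signal. Genes of interest are inserted by restriction cloning. Two modifications distinguish the vector from its parent. One nucleotide was added to shift the reading frame of the BglII site relative to the BiP signal peptide. A hygromycin B phosphotransferase gene was also built in, and the annotation shows it under the copia promoter from the Drosophila transposable element, with its own SV40 poly(A) signal. Carrying the hygromycin marker on the same plasmid should allow stable lines to be selected without co-transfecting a separate selection vector. The tags support detection and affinity purification of the secreted protein.
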