Features (pLannotate 1.2.2; 21 found; start..end, strand, type, name):
    137..236     +  misc_feature   bom (fragment): basis of mobility region from pBR322
    242..399     -  CDS            lacZα (fragment): LacZα fragment of β-galactosidase; lacZ fragment
    401..827     +  promoter       MT promoter: Drosophila metallothionein promoter
    845..897     +  sig_peptide    BiP signal sequence: Drosophila BiP signal sequence
    992..1033    +  CDS            V5 tag: epitope tag from simian virus 5
   1133..1267    -  polyA_signal   SV40 poly(A) signal: SV40 polyadenylation signal
   1290..1374    -  CDS            large T antigen (fragment): large T antigen from SV40 (simian virus 40)
   1375..1392    -  misc_feature   MCS (fragment): pUC18/19 multiple cloning site
   1459..1738    +  promoter       copia promoter: strong promoter from the Drosophila transposable element copia (Sinclair et al., 1986)
   1768..2788    +  CDS            HygR (fragment): aminoglycoside phosphotransferase from E. coli; aph(4)-Ia; confers resistance to hygromycin
   2806..3090    +  CDS            yokD (fragment): YOKD_BACSU - Experimental evidence at protein level: Swiss-Prot protein existence level 1. May contribute to antibiotic resistance. From Bacillus subtilis (strain 168).
   3101..3235    +  polyA_signal   SV40 poly(A) signal: SV40 polyadenylation signal
   3235..3254    -  misc_feature   MCS (fragment): pUC18/19 multiple cloning site
   3287..3303    -  protein_bind   lac operator: The lac repressor binds to the lac operator to inhibit transcription in E. coli. This inhibition can be relieved by adding lactose or isopropyl-β-D-thiogalactopyranoside (IPTG). lac repressor encoded by lacI
   3311..3341    -  promoter       lac promoter: promoter for the E. coli lac operon
   3356..3377    -  protein_bind   CAP binding site: CAP binding activates transcription in the presence of cAMP. E. coli catabolite activator protein
   3390..3482    -  CDS            lacI (fragment): lac repressor; lacI; The lac repressor binds to the lac operator to inhibit transcription in E. coli. This inhibition can be relieved by adding lactose or isopropyl-β-D-thiogalactopyranoside (IPTG).
   3665..4253    -  rep_origin     ori: high-copy-number ColE1/pMB1/pBR322/pUC origin of replication
   4424..5284    -  CDS            AmpR: β-lactamase; bla; confers resistance to ampicillin, carbenicillin, and related antibiotics
   5285..5389    -  promoter       AmpR promoter: bla
   5484..35      +  CDS            rop (fragment) (across the origin): Rop protein, which maintains plasmids at low copy number; rop
>Addgene plasmid #231106 | pMT-Ex | addgene full sequence | sequence record 467321 | Addgene NGS Result
TCGCGCGTTTCGGTGATGACGGTGAAAACCTCTGACACATGCAGCTCCCGGAGACGGTCACAGCTTGTCT
GTAAGCGGATGCCGGGAGCAGACAAGCCCGTCAGGGCGCGTCAGCGGGTGTTGGCGGGTGTCGGGGCTGG
CTTAACTATGCGGCATCAGAGCAGATTGTACTGAGAGTGCACCATATGCGGTGTGAAATACCGCACAGAT
GCGTAAGGAGAAAATACCGCATCAGGCGCCATTCGCCATTCAGGCTGCGCAACTGTTGGGAAGGGCGATC
GGTGCGGGCCTCTTCGCTATTACGCCAGCTGGCGAAAGGGGGATGTGCTGCAAGGCGATTAAGTTGGGTA
ACGCCAGGGTTTTCCCAGTCACGACGTTGTAAAACGACGGCCAGTGAATTAATTCGTTGCAGGACAGGAT
GTGGTGCCCGATGTGACTAGCTCTTTGCTGCAGGCCGTCCTATCCTCTGGTTCCGATAAGAGACCCAGAA
CTCCGGCCCCCCACCGCCCACCGCCACCCCCATACATATGTGGTACGCAAGTAAGAGTGCCTGCGCATGC
CCCATGTGCCCCACCAAGAGCTTTGCATCCCATACAAGTCCCCAAAGTGGAGAACCGAACCAATTCTTCG
CGGGCAGAACAAAAGCTTCTGCACACGTCTCCACTCGAATTTGGAGCCGGCCGGCGTGTGCAAAAGAGGT
GAATCGAACGAAAGACCCGTGTGTAAAGCCGCGTTTCCAAAATGTATAAAACCGAGAGCATCTGGCCAAT
GTGCATCAGTTGTGGTCAGCAGCAAAATCAAGTGAATCATCTCAGTGCAACTAAAGGGGGGATCCGATCT
CAATATGAAGTTATGCATATTACTGGCCGTCGTGGCCTTTGTTGGCCTCTCGCTCGGAGATCTCCATGGC
CCGGGGTACCTACTAGTCCAGTGTGGTGGAATTCTGCAGATATCCAGCACAGTGGCGGCCGCTCGAGGTC
ACCCATTCGAAGGTAAGCCTATCCCTAACCCTCTCCTCGGTCTCGATTCTACGCGTACCGGTCATCATCA
CCATCACCATTGAGTTTAAACCCGCTGATCAGCCTCGACTGTGCCTTCTAAGGCCTGAGCTCGCTGATCA
GCCTCGATCGAGGATCCAGACATGATAAGATACATTGATGAGTTTGGACAAACCACAACTAGAATGCAGT
GAAAAAAATGCTTTATTTGTGAAATTTGTGATGCTATTGCTTTATTTGTAACCATTATAAGCTGCAATAA
ACAAGTTAACAACAACAATTGCATTCATTTTATGTTTCAGGTTCAGGGGGAGGTGTGGGAGGTTTTTTAA
AGCAAGTAAAACCTCTACAAATGTGGTATGGCTGATTATGATCAGTCGACTCTAGAGGATCCGGTGCGTG
GTGGTTTCATGCTTCTGGGAACGGCAAATGGGTTTAGGATTGGGAACCCCTCATCATCTGTTGGAATATA
CTATTCAACCTACAAAAGTAACGTTAAACAACACTACTTTATATTTGATATGAATGGCCACACCTTTTAT
GCCATAAAACATATTGTAAGAGAATACCACTCTTTTTATTCCTTCTTTCCTTCTTGTACGTTTTTTGCTG
TAAGTAGGTCGTGGTGCTGGTGTTGCAGTTGAAATAACTTAAAATATAAATCATAAAACTCAAACATAAA
CTTGACTATTTATTTATTTATTAAGAAAGGAAATATAAATTATAAATTACAACAGGTTATGGGGATCCCC
AGCTTGGCCACCATGGGAAAGCCTGAGCTGACCGCGACGTCTGTCGAGAAGTTTCTGATCGAAAAGTTCG
ACAGCGTCTCCGACCTGATGCAGCTCTCGGAGGGCGAAGAATCTCGTGCTTTCAGCTTCGATGTAGGAGG
GCGTGGATATGTCCTGCGGGTAAATAGCTGCGCCGATGGTTTCTACAAAGATCGTTATGTTTATCGGCAC
TTTGCATCGGCCGCGCTCCCGATTCCGGAAGTGCTTGACATTGGGGAATTCAGCGAGAGCCTGACCTATT
GCATCTCCCGCCGTGCACAGGGTGTCACGTTGCAAGACCTGCCTGAAACCGAACTGCCCGCTGTTCTGCA
GCCGGTCGCGGAGGCCATGGATGCGATCGCTGCGGCCGATCTTAGCCAGACGAGCGGGTTCGGCCCATTC
GGACCGCAAGGAATCGGTCAATACACTACATGGCGTGATTTCATATGCGCGATTGCTGATCCCCATGTGT
ATCACTGGCAAACTGTGATGGACGACACCGTCAGTGCGTCCGTCGCGCAGGCTCTCGATGAGCTGATGCT
TTGGGCCGAGGACTGCCCCGAAGTCCGGCACCTCGTGCACGCGGATTTCGGCTCCAACAATGTCCTGACG
GACAATGGCCGCATAACAGCGGTCATTGACTGGAGCGAGGCGATGTTCGGGGATTCCCAATACGAGGTCG
CCAACATCTTCTTCTGGAGGCCGTGGTTGGCTTGTATGGAGCAGCAGACGCGCTACTTCGAGCGGAGGCA
TCCGGAGCTTGCAGGATCGCCGCGGCTCCGGGCGTATATGCTCCGCATTGGTCTTGACCAACTCTATCAG
AGCTTGGTTGACGGCAATTTCGATGATGCAGCTTGGGCGCAGGGTCGATGCGACGCAATCGTCCGATCCG
GAGCCGGGACTGTCGGGCGTACACAAATCGCCCGCAGAAGCGCGGCCGTCTGGACCGATGGCTGTGTAGA
AGTACTCGCCGATAGTGGAAACCGACGCCCCAGCACTCGTCCGAGGGCAAAGGAATAGAGTAGATGCCGA
CCGAACAAGAGCTGATTTCGAGAACGCCTCAGCCAGCAACTCGCGCGAGCCTAGCAAGGCAAATGCGAGA
GAACGGCCTTACGCTTGGTGGCACAGTTCTCGTCCACAGTTCGCTAAGCTCGCTCGGCTGGGTCGCGGGA
GGGCCGGTCGCAGTGATTCAGGCCCTTCTGGATTGTGTTGGTCCCCAGGGCACGATTGTCATGCCCACGC
ACTCGGGTGATCTGACTGATCCCGCAGATTGGAGATCGCCGCCCGTGCCTGCCGATTGGGTGCAGATCAG
CCTCGAGGCCAGCTAGCTTGAACTTGTTTATTGCAGCTTATAATGGTTACAAATAAAGCAATAGCATCAC
AAATTTCACAAATAAAGCATTTTTTTCACTGCATTCTAGTTGTGGTTTGTCCAAACTCATCAATGTATCT
TATCATGTCTGGATCGGGTACCGAGCTCGAATTCGTAATCATGTCATAGCTGTTTCCTGTGTGAAATTGT
TATCCGCTCACAATTCCACACAACATACGAGCCGGAAGCATAAAGTGTAAAGCCTGGGGTGCCTAATGAG
TGAGCTAACTCACATTAATTGCGTTGCGCTCACTGCCCGCTTTCCAGTCGGGAAACCTGTCGTGCCAGCT
GCATTAATGAATCGGCCAACGCGCGGGGAGAGGCGGTTTGCGTATTGGGCGCTCTTCCGCTTCCTCGCTC
ACTGACTCGCTGCGCTCGGTCGTTCGGCTGCGGCGAGCGGTATCAGCTCACTCAAAGGCGGTAATACGGT
TATCCACAGAATCAGGGGATAACGCAGGAAAGAACATGTGAGCAAAAGGCCAGCAAAAGGCCAGGAACCG
TAAAAAGGCCGCGTTGCTGGCGTTTTTCCATAGGCTCCGCCCCCCTGACGAGCATCACAAAAATCGACGC
TCAAGTCAGAGGTGGCGAAACCCGACAGGACTATAAAGATACCAGGCGTTTCCCCCTGGAAGCTCCCTCG
TGCGCTCTCCTGTTCCGACCCTGCCGCTTACCGGATACCTGTCCGCCTTTCTCCCTTCGGGAAGCGTGGC
GCTTTCTCATAGCTCACGCTGTAGGTATCTCAGTTCGGTGTAGGTCGTTCGCTCCAAGCTGGGCTGTGTG
CACGAACCCCCCGTTCAGCCCGACCGCTGCGCCTTATCCGGTAACTATCGTCTTGAGTCCAACCCGGTAA
GACACGACTTATCGCCACTGGCAGCAGCCACTGGTAACAGGATTAGCAGAGCGAGGTATGTAGGCGGTGC
TACAGAGTTCTTGAAGTGGTGGCCTAACTACGGCTACACTAGAAGAACAGTATTTGGTATCTGCGCTCTG
CTGAAGCCAGTTACCTTCGGAAAAAGAGTTGGTAGCTCTTGATCCGGCAAACAAACCACCGCTGGTAGCG
GTGGTTTTTTTGTTTGCAAGCAGCAGATTACGCGCAGAAAAAAAGGATCTCAAGAAGATCCTTTGATCTT
TTCTACGGGGTCTGACGCTCAGTGGAACGAAAACTCACGTTAAGGGATTTTGGTCATGAGATTATCAAAA
AGGATCTTCACCTAGATCCTTTTAAATTAAAAATGAAGTTTTAAATCAATCTAAAGTATATATGAGTAAA
CTTGGTCTGACAGTTACCAATGCTTAATCAGTGAGGCACCTATCTCAGCGATCTGTCTATTTCGTTCATC
CATAGTTGCCTGACTCCCCGTCGTGTAGATAACTACGATACGGGAGGGCTTACCATCTGGCCCCAGTGCT
GCAATGATACCGCGAGACCCACGCTCACCGGCTCCAGATTTATCAGCAATAAACCAGCCAGCCGGAAGGG
CCGAGCGCAGAAGTGGTCCTGCAACTTTATCCGCCTCCATCCAGTCTATTAATTGTTGCCGGGAAGCTAG
AGTAAGTAGTTCGCCAGTTAATAGTTTGCGCAACGTTGTTGCCATTGCTACAGGCATCGTGGTGTCACGC
TCGTCGTTTGGTATGGCTTCATTCAGCTCCGGTTCCCAACGATCAAGGCGAGTTACATGATCCCCCATGT
TGTGCAAAAAAGCGGTTAGCTCCTTCGGTCCTCCGATCGTTGTCAGAAGTAAGTTGGCCGCAGTGTTATC
ACTCATGGTTATGGCAGCACTGCATAATTCTCTTACTGTCATGCCATCCGTAAGATGCTTTTCTGTGACT
GGTGAGTACTCAACCAAGTCATTCTGAGAATAGTGTATGCGGCGACCGAGTTGCTCTTGCCCGGCGTCAA
TACGGGATAATACCGCGCCACATAGCAGAACTTTAAAAGTGCTCATCATTGGAAAACGTTCTTCGGGGCG
AAAACTCTCAAGGATCTTACCGCTGTTGAGATCCAGTTCGATGTAACCCACTCGTGCACCCAACTGATCT
TCAGCATCTTTTACTTTCACCAGCGTTTCTGGGTGAGCAAAAACAGGAAGGCAAAATGCCGCAAAAAAGG
GAATAAGGGCGACACGGAAATGTTGAATACTCATACTCTTCCTTTTTCAATATTATTGAAGCATTTATCA
GGGTTATTGTCTCATGAGCGGATACATATTTGAATGTATTTAGAAAAATAAACAAATAGGGGTTCCGCGC
ACATTTCCCCGAAAAGTGCCACCTGACGTCTAAGAAACCATTATTATCATGACATTAACCTATAAAAATA
GGCGTATCACGAGGCCCTTTCGTC
